>Addgene plasmid #230147 | AiP13300 - pAAV-AiE0948m-minBG-SYFP2-P2A-3XFLAG-10aa-H2B-WPRE3-BGHpA (Alias: CN3300) | addgene full sequence | sequence record 461874 | Addgene NGS Result
CCTGCAGGCAGCTGCGCGCTCGCTCGCTCACTGAGGCCGCCCGGGCGTCGGGCGACCTTTGGTCGCCCGG
CCTCAGTGAGCGAGCGAGCGCGCAGAGAGGGAGTGGCCAACTCCATCACTAGGGGTTCCTGCGGCCGCAC
GCGTGGCTACTTGAAATACCTTTCTAACTCAGTAACTAACTAACTAATATTAAAATGAAGTTTTGATACA
GAATTGAAGGACTCAAACATGTTCACTTCATTTTTTACTTTCAGCTTAACACCATTTATGTGAAATTTGG
CTAGATAAATACATACCAGGTTGAGTTCTGGAGAAGGTGGGTAGCAGGCCTGCTTATTAGACCAGGTGTG
TGGGCTACCATCAAAGGCTTGGCAACTTCCTCCTTTTCAGAGGTCTGCATGGGTAGCCAAATACTCTAGA
GCCCAGGCTCATGGCTGGCCTATACTGTTTCAGTGCCCAAGCAGCTGAAGTGCAGCTGCTGTGATCTGCC
TATAATTGCAGAAAAGCATTGTTCAAATTGAGCCAAAGGGAAGAAACTCTTACTGATTTTAACCCCCCAA
ACCCAGAAGATATAATTCTGATGTACCTGGAAAATATATCTACGTAGGTAAGACCTGGCAGGGAACAATC
CTACTGAGCTTATGTGCCTTCATTCTGTGGCTTGGCCCCATACTTCTATGCCTATATAATTATATTAATG
GATTTCCTCCCTTTGGGTATGTATCCATACATTGCTCAACACTTAGAGTTACAATGGAATCCATTCAACT
ATTCTGAGTGGGTCATGGCCCTGCTGTTTGTTTTTCTATCATTACTGGAATTATTTGGGTTCCACCACAT
GGGTACTTGGACCCACAGTGTGATAGCACGAGTGTAACCCAATTAAGTTACTTGTACTAGAAACACAAAA
GCTATGCTCAGATCTCTCCTCCTGATAATATTGCAAAGAATGTTCCCTAACAAGCTTTGGAACCTAAATT
CCTTGAGCCTGTGAGCTCGGGCTGGGCATAAAAGTCAGGGCAGAGCCATCTATTGCTTACATTTGCTTCT
GGGATCCAGATCTTTCGAAGCTAGCGCTACCGGTCGCCACCATGGTCTCCAAGGGCGAGGAGCTGTTCAC
CGGGGTGGTGCCCATCCTGGTCGAGCTGGACGGCGATGTCAACGGCCACAAGTTCAGCGTGTCCGGCGAG
GGCGAGGGCGATGCCACCTACGGCAAGCTGACCCTGAAGCTGATCTGCACCACCGGCAAGCTGCCCGTGC
CCTGGCCCACCCTCGTGACCACCCTGGGCTACGGCGTGCAGTGCTTCGCCCGCTACCCCGACCACATGAA
GCAGCACGACTTCTTCAAGTCCGCCATGCCCGAAGGCTACGTCCAGGAGCGCACCATCTTCTTCAAAGAC
GACGGCAACTACAAGACCCGCGCCGAGGTGAAGTTCGAGGGCGACACCCTGGTGAACCGCATCGAGCTGA
AGGGCATCGACTTCAAGGAGGACGGCAACATCCTGGGGCACAAGCTGGAGTACAACTACAACAGCCACAA
CGTCTATATCACCGCCGACAAGCAGAAGAACGGCATCAAGGCCAACTTCAAGATCCGCCACAACATCGAG
GACGGCGGCGTGCAGCTCGCCGACCACTACCAGCAGAACACCCCCATCGGCGACGGCCCCGTGCTGCTGC
CCGACAACCACTACCTGAGCTACCAGTCCAAGCTGAGCAAAGACCCCAACGAGAAGCGCGATCACATGGT
CCTGCTGGAGTTCGTGACCGCCGCCGGGATCACTCTCGGCATGGACGAGCTGTACAAGGGCTCTGGTGCT
ACCAACTTCTCACTGTTGAAACAGGCAGGGGATGTAGAGGAGAATCCAGGGCCTGGTGCTAGTGGAGACT
ACAAAGACCATGACGGAGATTATAAAGATCATGACATCGATTACAAGGATGACGATGACAAGTCCGGACT
CAGATCTGGAGGCTCCGGAGGCCCAGAGCCAGCGAAGTCTGCTCCCGCCCCGAAAAAGGGCTCCAAGAAG
GCGGTGACTAAGGCGCAGAAGAAAGGCGGCAAGAAGCGCAAGCGCAGCCGCAAGGAGAGCTATTCCATCT
ATGTGTACAAGGTTCTGAAGCAGGTCCACCCTGACACCGGCATTTCGTCCAAGGCCATGGGCATCATGAA
TTCGTTTGTGAACGACATTTTCGAGCGCATCGCAGGAGAGGCTTCCCGCCTGGCGCATTACAACAAGCGC
TCGACCATCACCTCCCGGGAGATCCAGACGGCCGTGCGCCTGCTGCTGCCTGGGGAGTTGGCCAAGCACG
CCGTGTCCGAGGGTACTAAGGCCATCACCAAGTACACCAGCGCTAAGTAATGAGGCGCGCCGCGGCCGCG
AATTCGATATCATAATCAACCTCTGGATTACAAAATTTGTGAAAGATTGACTGGTATTCTTAACTATGTT
GCTCCTTTTACGCTATGTGGATACGCTGCTTTAATGCCTTTGTATCATGCTATTGCTTCCCGTATGGCTT
TCATTTTCTCCTCCTTGTATAAATCCTGGTTAGTTCTTGCCACGGCGGAACTCATCGCCGCCTGCCTTGC
CCGCTGCTGGACAGGGGCTCGGCTGTTGGGCACTGACAATTCCGTGGCTCGAGAGATCTTCGACTGTGCC
TTCTAGTTGCCAGCCATCTGTTGTTTGCCCCTCCCCCGTGCCTTCCTTGACCCTGGAAGGTGCCACTCCC
ACTGTCCTTTCCTAATAAAATGAGGAAATTGCATCGCATTGTCTGAGTAGGTGTCATTCTATTCTGGGGG
GTGGGGTGGGGCAGGACAGCAAGGGGGAGGATTGGGAAGACAATAGCAGGCATGAGATCTCACGTGCGGA
CCGAGCGGCCGCAGGAACCCCTAGTGATGGAGTTGGCCACTCCCTCTCTGCGCGCTCGCTCGCTCACTGA
GGCCGGGCGACCAAAGGTCGCCCGACGCCCGGGCTTTGCCCGGGCGGCCTCAGTGAGCGAGCGAGCGCGC
AGCTGCCTGCAGGGGCGCCTGATGCGGTATTTTCTCCTTACGCATCTGTGCGGTATTTCACACCGCATA
[95 nt withheld, positions 3080-3174]
T
[46 nt withheld, positions 3176-3221]
C
[141 nt withheld, positions 3223-3363]
CCTTTGACGTTGGAGTCCACGTTCTTT
[37 nt withheld, positions 3391-3427]
ACTCTATCTCGGGCTATTCTTTTGATTTATAAGGGATTTTGCCGATTTCGGTCTATTGGTTAAAAAATGA
GCTGATTTAACAAAAATTTAACGCGAATTTTAACAAAATATTAACGTTTACAATTTTATGGTGCACTCTC
AGTACAATCTGCTCTGATGCCGCATAGTTAAGCCAGCCCCGACACCCGCCAACACCCGCTGACGCGCCCT
GACGGGCTTGTCTGCTCCCGGCATCCGCTTACAGACAAGCTGTGACCGTCTCCGGGAGCTGCATGTGTCA
GAGGTTTTCACCGTCATCACCGAAACGCGCGAGACGAAAGGGCCTCGTGATACGCCTATTTTTATAGGTT
AATGTCATGATAATAATGGTTTCTTAGACGTCAGGTGGCACTTTTCGGGGAAATGTGCGCGGAACCCCTA
TTTGTTTATTTTTCTAAATACATTCAAATATGTATCCGCTCATGAGACAATAACCCTGATAAATGCTTCA
ATAATATTGAAAAAGGAAGAGTATGAGTATTCAACATTTCCGTGTCGCCCTTATTCCCTTTTTTGCGGCA
TTTTGCCTTCCTGTTTTTGCTCACCCAGAAACGCTGGTGAAAGTAAAAGATGCTGAAGATCAGTTGGGTG
CACGAGTGGGTTACATCGAACTGGATCTCAACAGCGGTAAGATCCTTGAGAGTTTTCGCCCCGAAGAACG
TTTTCCAATGATGAGCACTTTTAAAGTTCTGCTATGTGGCGCGGTATTATCCCGTATTGACGCCGGGCAA
GAGCAACTCGGTCGCCGCATACACTATTCTCAGAATGACTTGGTTGAGTACTCACCAGTCACAGAAAAGC
ATCTTACGGATGGCATGACAGTAAGAGAATTATGCAGTGCTGCCATAACCATGAGTGATAACACTGCGGC
CAACTTACTTCTGACAACGATCGGAGGACCGAAGGAGCTAACCGCTTTTTTGCACAACATGGGGGATCAT
GTAACTCGCCTTGATCGTTGGGAACCGGAGCTGAATGAAGCCATACCAAACGACGAGCGTGACACCACGA
TGCCTGTAGCAATGGCAACAACGTTGCGCAAACTATTAACTGGCGAACTACTTACTCTAGCTTCCCGGCA
ACAATTAATAGACTGGATGGAGGCGGATAAAGTTGCAGGACCACTTCTGCGCTCGGCCCTTCCGGCTGGC
TGGTTTATTGCTGATAAATCTGGAGCCGGTGAGCGTGGGTCTCGCGGTATCATTGCAGCACTGGGGCCAG
ATGGTAAGCCCTCCCGTATCGTAGTTATCTACACGACGGGGAGTCAGGCAACTATGGATGAACGAAATAG
ACAGATCGCTGAGATAGGTGCCTCACTGATTAAGCATTGGTAACTGTCAGACCAAGTTTACTCATATATA
CTTTAGATTGATTTAAAACTTCATTTTTAATTTAAAAGGATCTAGGTGAAGATCCTTTTTGATAATCTCA
TGACCAAAATCCCTTAACGTGAGTTTTCGTTCCACTGAGCGTCAGACCCCGTAGAAAAGATCAAAGGATC
TTCTTGAGATCCTTTTTTTCTGCGCGTAATCTGCTGCTTGCAAACAAAAAAACCACCGCTACCAGCGGTG
GTTTGTTTGCCGGATCAAGAGCTACCAACTCTTTTTCCGAAGGTAACTGGCTTCAGCAGAGCGCAGATAC
CAAATACTGTTCTTCTAGTGTAGCCGTAGTTAGGCCACCACTTCAAGAACTCTGTAGCACCGCCTACATA
CCTCGCTCTGCTAATCCTGTTACCAGTGGCTGCTGCCAGTGGCGATAAGTCGTGTCTTACCGGGTTGGAC
TCAAGACGATAGTTACCGGATAAGGCGCAGCGGTCGGGCTGAACGGGGGGTTCGTGCACACAGCCCAGCT
TGGAGCGAACGACCTACACCGAACTGAGATACCTACAGCGTGAGCTATGAGAAAGCGCCACGCTTCCCGA
AGGGAGAAAGGCGGACAGGTATCCGGTAAGCGGCAGGGTCGGAACAGGAGAGCGCACGAGGGAGCTTCCA
GGGGGAAACGCCTGGTATCTTTATAGTCCTGTCGGGTTTCGCCACCTCTGACTTGAGCGTCGATTTTTGT
GATGCTCGTCAGGGGGGCGGAGCCTATGGAAAAACGCCAGCAACGCGGCCTTTTTACGGTTCCTGGCCTT
TTGCTGGCCTTTTGCTCACATGT
Features (pLannotate 1.2.2; 16 found; start..end, strand, type, name):
     12..39      +  repeat_region  AAV2 ITR (fragment): inverted terminal repeat of adeno-associated virus serotype 2 inverted
     68..95      +  repeat_region  AAV2 ITR (fragment): inverted terminal repeat of adeno-associated virus serotype 2 inverted
   1092..1808    +  CDS            SYFP2: SYFP2 is a basic (constitutively fluorescent) yellow fluorescent protein published in 2006, derived from Aequorea victoria. It is reported to be a very rapidly-maturing monomer with moderate acid sensitivity.
   1887..1952    +  CDS            3xFLAG: three tandem FLAG® epitope tags, followed by an enterokinase cleavage site
   1983..2360    +  CDS            H2B: human histone H2B; HIST1H2BJ
   2394..2551    +  misc_feature   WPRE (fragment): woodchuck hepatitis virus posttranscriptional regulatory element
   2557..2637    +  misc_feature   WPRE (fragment): woodchuck hepatitis virus posttranscriptional regulatory element
   2654..2765    +  polyA_signal   bGH poly(A) signal: bovine growth hormone polyadenylation signal
   2883..3023    +  repeat_region  AAV2 ITR: inverted terminal repeat of adeno-associated virus serotype 2 inverted
   3028..3079    -  misc_feature   bom (fragment): basis of mobility region from pBR322
   3098..3553    +  rep_origin     f1 ori (sequence partly withheld): f1 bacteriophage origin of replication; arrow indicates direction of (+) strand synthesis
   3554..3603    -  misc_feature   bom (fragment): basis of mobility region from pBR322
   3705..3740    -  CDS            rop (fragment): Rop protein, which maintains plasmids at low copy number; rop
   3835..3939    +  promoter       AmpR promoter: bla
   3940..4800    +  CDS            AmpR: β-lactamase; bla; confers resistance to ampicillin, carbenicillin, and related antibiotics
   4971..5559    +  rep_origin     ori: high-copy-number ColE1/pMB1/pBR322/pUC origin of replication
