[The description below was written by a language model from this plasmid's Addgene catalogue record and pLannotate feature annotations shown in this document.]
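Description:
AiP13300 (alias CN3300) is an AAV transfer plasmid built on a pAAV2 backbone, in which an enhancer-driven reporter cassette sits between AAV2 inverted terminal repeats so that it can be packaged into recombinant AAV particles. In bacteria the 5.6 kb plasmid is maintained through a high-copy ColE1/pUC-type origin and selected with ampicillin via the β-lactamase gene. An f1 phage origin and small remnants of pBR322 bom and rop sequences are also present in the backbone. The annotation detects the right-hand ITR in full but only short fragments of the left-hand one, which may reflect the difficulty of sequencing and annotating these repeats.

Expression is controlled by AiE0948m, an enhancer sequence designed to direct transgene expression to specific populations of brain cells, placed upstream of the minimal beta-globin promoter (minBG). Neither element is annotated in the feature table, but they presumably occupy the unannotated region upstream of the coding sequence. The record does not say which cell population the enhancer targets. The synthetic payload encodes the yellow fluorescent protein SYFP2, followed by a P2A self-cleaving peptide and then human histone H2B carrying an N-terminal 3xFLAG tag joined by a ten-residue linker. A single transcript should therefore yield soluble SYFP2 that fills the cell and a separate, chromatin-bound FLAG-H2B that marks nuclei with an epitope tag. The transcript ends with WPRE3, a shortened woodchuck posttranscriptional element that boosts expression while saving packaging space, and the bovine growth hormone polyadenylation signal. The construct belongs to a collection of enhancer AAVs developed for genetic access to cortical cell types, where it reports the enhancer's labelling specificity.
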