Addgene plasmid #230147: AiP13300 - pAAV-AiE0948m-minBG-SYFP2-P2A-3XFLAG-10aa-H2B-WPRE3-BGHpA (Alias: CN3300)
Purpose: AiE0948m is an enhancer sequence, designed to drive AAV-mediated transgene expression in specific populations of brain cells
Depositing lab: Allen Institute for Brain Science & Boaz Levi. Depositing organization: Allen Institute. Publication: A suite of enhancer AAVs and transgenic mouse lines for genetic access to cortical cell types. Ben-Simon Y, Hooper M, Narayan S, Daigle TL, Dwivedi D, Way SW, Oster A, Stafford DA, Mich JK, Taormina MJ, Martinez RA, Opitz-Araya X, Roth JR, Alexander JR, Allen S, Amster A, Arbuckle J, Ayala A, Baker PM, Bakken TE, Barcelli T, Barta S, Bendrick J, Bertagnolli D, Bielstein C, Bishwakarma P, Bowlus J, Boyer G, Brouner K, Casian B, Casper T, Chakka AB, Chakrabarty R, Chance RK, Chavan S, Clark M, Colbert K, Collman F, Daniel S, Departee M, DiValentin P, Donadio N, Dotson N, Egdorf T, Fliss T, Gabitto M, Garcia J, Gary A, Gasperini M, Gloe J, Goldy J, Gore BB, Graybuck L, Greisman N, Haeseleer F, Halterman C, Haradon Z, Hastings SD, Helback O, Ho W, Hockemeyer D, Huang C, Huff S, Hunker A, Johansen N, Jones D, Juneau Z, Kalmbach B, Kannan M, Khem S, Kussick E, Kutsal R, Larsen R, Lee C, Lee AY, Leibly M, Lenz GH, Li S, Liang E, Lusk N, Madigan Z, Malloy J, Malone J, McCue R, Melchor J, Mollenkopf T, Moosman S, Morin E, Newman D, Ng L, Ngo K, Omstead V, Otto S, Oyama A, Pena N, Pham T, Phillips E, Pom CA, Potekhina L, Ransford S, Ray PL, Rette D, Reynoldson C, Rimorin C, Rocha D, Ruiz A, Sanchez REA, Sawyer L, Sedeno-Cortes A, Sevigny JP, Shapovalova N, Shepard N, Shulga L, Sigler AR, Siverts L, Soliman S, Somasundaram S, Staats B, Stewart K, Szelenyi E, Tieu M, Trader C, Tran A, van Velthoven CTJ, Walker M, Wang Y, Weed N, Wirthlin M, Wood T, Wynalda B, Yao Z, Zhou T, Ariza J, Dee N, Reding M, Ronellenfitch K, Mufti S, Sunkin SM, Smith KA, Esposito L, Waters J, Thyagarajan B, Yao S, Lein ES, Zeng H, Levi BP, Ngai J, Ting JT, Tasic B. Cell. 2025 May 16:S0092-8674(25)00513-6. doi: 10.1016/j.cell.2025.05.002. PubMed 40403729.
Backbone
  Vector backbone: pAAV2
  Vector type: AAV
Growth in bacteria
  Bacterial resistance: Ampicillin, 100 μg/mL
  Growth temperature: 37°C
  Growth strain: NEB Stable
  Copy number: High Copy
Gene/Insert
  Gene/Insert name: SYFP2-P2A-3XFLAG-10aa-H2B
  Species: Synthetic
  Promoter: minBG
  Cloning method: Gibson Cloning
Terms and licenses: Academic/Nonprofit Terms; Industry Terms: Not Available to Industry
How to cite: AiP13300 - pAAV-AiE0948m-minBG-SYFP2-P2A-3XFLAG-10aa-H2B-WPRE3-BGHpA (Alias: CN3300) was a gift from Allen Institute for Brain Science & Boaz Levi (Addgene plasmid # 230147 ; http://n2t.net/addgene:230147 ; RRID:Addgene_230147)
